>Addgene plasmid #199630 | CAG_mCh_p85a_mCh | addgene full sequence | sequence record 394914 | Addgene Partial NGS Result
GGTCGATCGACATTGATTATTGACTAGTTATTAATAGTAATCAATTACGGGGTCATTAGTTCATAGCCCA
TATATGGAGTTCCGCGTTACATAACTTACGGTAAATGGCCCGCCTGGCTGACCGCCCAACGACCCCCGCC
CATTGACGTCAATAATGACGTATGTTCCCATAGTAACGCCAATAGGGACTTTCCATTGACGTCAATGGGT
GGAGTATTTACGGTAAACTGCCCACTTGGCAGTACATCAAGTGTATCATATGCCAAGTACGCCCCCTATT
GACGTCAATGACGGTAAATGGCCCGCCTGGCATTATGCCCAGTACATGACCTTATGGGACTTTCCTACTT
GGCAGTACATCTACGTATTAGTCATCGCTATTACCATGGTCGAGGTGAGCCCCACGTTCTGCTTCACTCT
CCCCATCTCCCCCCCCTCCCCACCCCCAATTTTGTATTTATTTATTTTTTAATTATTTTGTGCAGCGATG
GGGGCGGGGGGGGGGGGGGGGSGCGCCRGGSGGGGSGGGGSGGGGSGRGGGGSGGGGSGGGGSGRGGSGG
RGRGGKGSGGSGGCRGCCAAYCAGRGCGGCGCGCYCCGAAAGTTTCCTTTTATGGCGRGGCGGCGGCGGC
GGCGGCCCTATAAAAAGCGAAGCGCGCGGCGGGCGGGRGTCGCTGCGCGCTGCCTTCGCCCCGTGCCCCG
CTCCGCCGCCGCCTCGCGCCGCCCGCCCCGGCTCTGACTGACCGCGTTACTCCCACAGGTGAGCGGGCGG
GACGGCCCTTCTCCTCCGGGCTGTAATTAGCGCTTGGTTTAATGACGGCTTGTTTCTTTTCTGTGGCTGC
GTGAAAGCCTTGAGGGGCTCCGGGAGGGCCCTTTGTGCGGGGGGAGCGGCTCGGGGGGTGCGTGCGTGTG
TGTGTGCGTGGGGAGCGCCGCGTGCGGCTCCGCGCTGCCCGGCGGCTGTGAGCGCTGCGGGCGCGGCGCG
GGGCTTTGTGCGCTCCGCAGTGTGCGCGAGGGGAGCGCGGCCGGGGGCGGTGCCCCGCGGTGCGGGGGGG
GCTGCGAGGGGAACAAAGGCTGCGTGCGGGGTGTGTGCGTGGGGGGGTGAGCAGGGGGTGTGGGCGCGTC
GGTCGGGCTGCAACCCCCCCTGCACCCCCCTCCCCGAGTTGCTGAGCACGGCCCGGCTTCGGGTGCGGGG
CTCCGTACGGGGCGTGGCGCGGGGCTCGCCGTGCCGGGCGGGGGGKGGCGGCRGGKGGGGGKGCCGGGCG
GGGCGGGGCCGCCYCGGGSCGGGGRGGGSKCGGGGGRGGGGCGCGGCGGCCCCCGGRGCGCCGGCGGCTG
TCGRGGCGCGGCGAGCCGCAGCCATTGCCTTTTATGGTAATCGTGCGAGAGGGCGCAGGGACTTCCTTTG
TCCCAAATCTGTGCGGAGCCGAAATCTGGGAGGCGCCGCCGCACCCCCTCTAGCGGGCGCGGGGCGAAGC
GGTGCGGCGCCGGCAGGAAGGAAATGGGCGGGGAGGGCCTTCGTGCGTCGCCGCGCCGCCGTCCCCTTCT
CCCTCTCCAGCCTCGGGGCTGTCCGCGGGGGGACGGCTGCCTTCGGGGGGGACGGGGCAGGGCGGGGTTC
GGCTTCTGGCGTGTGACCGGCGGCTCTAGCTAGAGCCTCTGCTAACCATGTTCATGCCTTCTTCTTTTTC
CTACAGCTCCTGGGCAACGTGCTGGTTATTGTGCTGTCTCATCATTTTGGCAAAGAATTCGCTAGCGCTA
CCGGTCGCCACCATGGTGAGCAAGGGCGAGGAGGACAACATGGCCATCATCAAGGAGTTCATGCGCTTCA
AGGTGCACATGGAGGGCTCCGTGAACGGCCACGAGTTCGAGATCGAGGGCGAGGGCGAGGGCCGCCCCTA
CGAGGGCACCCAGACCGCCAAGCTGAAGGTGACCAAGGGCGGCCCCCTGCCCTTCGCCTGGGACATCCTG
TCCCCTCAGTTCATGTACGGCTCCAAGGCCTACGTGAAGCACCCCGCCGACATCCCCGACTACTTGAAGC
TGTCCTTCCCCGAGGGCTTCAAGTGGGAGCGCGTGATGAACTTCGAGGACGGCGGCGTGGTGACCGTGAC
CCAGGACTCCTCCCTGCAGGACGGCGAGTTCATCTACAAGGTGAAGCTGCGCGGCACCAACTTCCCCTCC
GACGGCCCCGTAATGCAGAAGAAGACCATGGGCTGGGAGGCCTCCTCCGAGCGGATGTACCCCGAGGACG
GCGCCCTGAAGGGCGAGATCAAGCAGAGGCTGAAGCTGAAGGACGGCGGCCACTACGACGCCGAGGTCAA
GACCACCTACAAGGCCAAGAAGCCCGTGCAGCTGCCCGGCGCCTACAACGTCAACATCAAGCTGGACATC
ACCTCCCACAACGAGGACTACACCATCGTGGAACAGTACGAGCGCGCCGAGGGCCGCCACTCCACCGGCG
GCATGGACGAGCTGTACAAGTCCGGACTCAGATCTCGAGCTCAAGCTTCGAATTCTGCAGTCGACGGTAC
CGCCATGGATGATGAAGATTTGCCCCATCATGATGAGAAGACATGGAATGTTGGAAGCAGCAACCGAAAC
AAAGCTGAAAACCTGTTGCGAGGGAAGCGAGATGGCACTTTTCTTGTCCGGGAGAGCAGTAAACAGGGCT
GCTATGCCTGCTCTGTAGTGGTGGACGGCGAAGTAAAGCATTGTGTCATAAACAAAACAGCAACTGGCTA
TGGCTTTGCCGAGCCCTATAACTTGTACAGCTCTCTGAAAGAACTGGTGCTACATTACCAACACACCTCC
CTTGTGCAGCACAACGACTCCCTCAATGTCACACTAGCCTACCCAGTATATGCACAGCAGAGGCGAGGAT
CCGGAATGGTGAGCAAGGGCGAGGAGGACAACATGGCCATCATCAAGGAGTTCATGCGCTTCAAGGTGCA
CATGGAGGGCTCCGTGAACGGCCACGAGTTCGAGATCGAGGGCGAGGGCGAGGGCCGCCCCTACGAGGGC
ACCCAGACCGCCAAGCTGAAGGTGACCAAGGGCGGCCCCCTGCCCTTCGCCTGGGACATCCTGTCCCCTC
AGTTCATGTACGGCTCCAAGGCCTACGTGAAGCACCCCGCCGACATCCCCGACTACTTGAAGCTGTCCTT
CCCCGAGGGCTTCAAGTGGGAGCGCGTGATGAACTTCGAGGACGGCGGCGTGGTGACCGTGACCCAGGAC
TCCTCCCTGCAGGACGGCGAGTTCATCTACAAGGTGAAGCTGCGCGGCACCAACTTCCCCTCCGACGGCC
CCGTAATGCAGAAGAAGACCATGGGCTGGGAGGCCTCCTCCGAGCGGATGTACCCCGAGGACGGCGCCCT
GAAGGGCGAGATCAAGCAGAGGCTGAAGCTGAAGGACGGCGGCCACTACGACGCCGAGGTCAAGACCACC
TACAAGGCCAAGAAGCCCGTGCAGCTGCCCGGCGCCTACAACGTCAACATCAAGCTGGACATCACCTCCC
ACAACGAGGACTACACCATCGTGGAACAGTACGAGCGCGCCGAGGGCCGCCACTCCACCGGCGGCATGGA
CGAGCTGTACAAGTAAGCGGCCGCGACTCTAGAGTCGACGGATCTTTTTCCCTCTGCCAAAAATTATGGG
GACATCATGAAGCCCCTTGAGCATCTGACTTCTGGCTAATAAAGGAAATTTATTTTCATTGCAATAGTGT
GTTGGAATTTTTTGTGTCTCTCACTCGGAAGGACATATGGGAGGGCAAATCATTTAAAACATCAGAATGA
GTATTTGGTTTAGAGTTTGGCAACATATGCCCATATGCTGGCTGCCATGAACAAAGGTTGGCTATAAAGA
GGTCATCAGTATATGAAACAGCCCCCTGCTGTCCATTCCTTATTCCATAGAAAAGCCTTGACTTGAGGTT
AGATTTTTTTTATATTTTGTTTTGTGTTATTTTTTTCTTTAACATCCCTAAAATTTTCCTTACATGTTTT
ACTAGCCAGATTTTTCCTCCTCTCCTGACTACTCCCAGTCATAGCTGTCCCTCTTCTCTTATGGAGATCC
CTCGACCTGCAGCCCAAGCTTGGCGTAATCATGGTCATAGCTGTTTCCTGTGTGAAATTGTTATCCGCTC
ACAATTCCACACAACATACGAGCCGGAAGCATAAAGTGTAAAGCCTGGGGTGCCTAATGAGTGAGCTAAC
TCACATTAATTGCGTTGCGCTCACTGCCCGCTTTCCAGTCGGGAAACCTGTCGTGCCAGCGGATACGCAT
CTCAATTAGTCAGCAACCATAGTCCCGCCCCTAACTCCGCCCATCCCGCCCCTAACTCCGCCCAGTTCCG
CCCATTCTCCGCCCCATGGCTGACTAATTTTTTTTATTTATGCAGAGGCCGAGGCCGCCTCGGCCTCTGA
GCTATTCCAGAAGTAGTGAGGAGGCTTTTTTGGAGGCCTAGGCTTTTGCAAAAAGCTAACTTGTTTATTG
CAGCTTATAATGGTTACAAATAAAGCAATAGCATCACAAATTTCACAAATAAAGCATTTTTTTCACTGCA
TTCTAGTTGTGGTTTGTCCAAACTCATCAATGTATCTTATCATGTCTCGATCCGCTGCATTAATGAATCG
GCCAACGCGCGGGGAGAGGCGGTTTGCGTATTGGGCGCTCTTCCGCTTCCTCGCTCACTGACTCGCTGCG
CTCGGTCGTTCGGCTGCGGCGAGCGGTATCAGCTCACTCAAAGGCGGTAATACGGTTATCCACAGAATCA
GGGGATAACGCAGGAAAGAACATGTGAGCAAAAGGCCAGCAAAAGGCCAGGAACCGTAAAAAGGCCGCGT
TGCTGGCGTTTTTCCATAGGCTCCGCCCCCCTGACGAGCATCACAAAAATCGACGCTCAAGTCAGAGGTG
GCGAAACCCGACAGGACTATAAAGATACCAGGCGTTTCCCCCTGGAAGCTCCCTCGTGCGCTCTCCTGTT
CCGACCCTGCCGCTTACCGGATACCTGTCCGCCTTTCTCCCTTCGGGAAGCGTGGCGCTTTCTCATAGCT
CACGCTGTAGGTATCTCAGTTCGGTGTAGGTCGTTCGCTCCAAGCTGGGCTGTGTGCACGAACCCCCCGT
TCAGCCCGACCGCTGCGCCTTATCCGGTAACTATCGTCTTGAGTCCAACCCGGTAAGACACGACTTATCG
CCACTGGCAGCAGCCACTGGTAACAGGATTAGCAGAGCGAGGTATGTAGGCGGTGCTACAGAGTTCTTGA
AGTGGTGGCCTAACTACGGCTACACTAGAAGAACAGTATTTGGTATCTGCGCTCTGCTGAAGCCAGTTAC
CTTCGGAAAAAGAGTTGGTAGCTCTTGATCCGGCAAACAAACCACCGCTGGTAGCGGTGGTTTTTTTGTT
TGCAAGCAGCAGATTACGCGCAGAAAAAAAGGATCTCAAGAAGATCCTTTGATCTTTTCTACGGGGTCTG
ACGCTCAGTGGAACGAAAACTCACGTTAAGGGATTTTGGTCATGAGATTATCAAAAAGGATCTTCACCTA
GATCCTTTTAAATTAAAAATGAAGTTTTAAATCAATCTAAAGTATATATGAGTAAACTTGGTCTGACAGT
TACCAATGCTTAATCAGTGAGGCACCTATCTCAGCGATCTGTCTATTTCGTTCATCCATAGTTGCCTGAC
TCCCCGTCGTGTAGATAACTACGATACGGGAGGGCTTACCATCTGGCCCCAGTGCTGCAATGATACCGCG
AGACCCACGCTCACCGGCTCCAGATTTATCAGCAATAAACCAGCCAGCCGGAAGGGCCGAGCGCAGAAGT
GGTCCTGCAACTTTATCCGCCTCCATCCAGTCTATTAATTGTTGCCGGGAAGCTAGAGTAAGTAGTTCGC
CAGTTAATAGTTTGCGCAACGTTGTTGCCATTGCTACAGGCATCGTGGTGTCACGCTCGTCGTTTGGTAT
GGCTTCATTCAGCTCCGGTTCCCAACGATCAAGGCGAGTTACATGATCCCCCATGTTGTGCAAAAAAGCG
GTTAGCTCCTTCGGTCCTCCGATCGTTGTCAGAAGTAAGTTGGCCGCAGTGTTATCACTCATGGTTATGG
CAGCACTGCATAATTCTCTTACTGTCATGCCATCCGTAAGATGCTTTTCTGTGACTGGTGAGTACTCAAC
CAAGTCATTCTGAGAATAGTGTATGCGGCGACCGAGTTGCTCTTGCCCGGCGTCAATACGGGATAATACC
GCGCCACATAGCAGAACTTTAAAAGTGCTCATCATTGGAAAACGTTCTTCGGGGCGAAAACTCTCAAGGA
TCTTACCGCTGTTGAGATCCAGTTCGATGTAACCCACTCGTGCACCCAACTGATCTTCAGCATCTTTTAC
TTTCACCAGCGTTTCTGGGTGAGCAAAAACAGGAAGGCAAAATGCCGCAAAAAAGGGAATAAGGGCGACA
CGGAAATGTTGAATACTCATACTCTTCCTTTTTCAATATTATTGAAGCATTTATCAGGGTTATTGTCTCA
TGAGCGGATACATATTTGAATGTATTTAGAAAAATAAACAAATAGGGGTTCCGCGCACATTTCCCCGAAA
AGTGCCACCTG
Features (pLannotate 1.2.2; 19 found; start..end, strand, type, name):
      9..388     +  enhancer       CMV enhancer: human cytomegalovirus immediate early enhancer
    666..1686    +  intron         chimeric intron: chimera between introns from chicken β-actin and rabbit β-globin
   1684..1740    +  CDS            HBB (fragment): HBB_LEPEU - Experimental evidence at protein level: Swiss-Prot protein existence level 1. Involved in oxygen transport from the lung to the various peripheral tissues. From Lepus europaeus (European hare).
   1763..2470    +  CDS            mCherry: mCherry is a basic (constitutively fluorescent) red fluorescent protein published in 2004, derived from Discosoma sp.. It is reported to be a very rapidly-maturing monomer with low acid sensitivity.
   2471..2523    +  misc_feature   MCS (fragment): multiple cloning site
   2528..2857    +  CDS            PIK3R3 (fragment): P55G_HUMAN - Experimental evidence at protein level: Swiss-Prot protein existence level 1. Binds to activated (phosphorylated) protein-tyrosine kinases through its SH2 domain and regulates their kinase activity. During insulin stimulation, it also binds to IRS-1. From Homo sapiens (Human).
   2876..3583    +  CDS            mCherry: mCherry is a basic (constitutively fluorescent) red fluorescent protein published in 2004, derived from Discosoma sp.. It is reported to be a very rapidly-maturing monomer with low acid sensitivity.
   3678..3733    +  polyA_signal   β-globin poly(A) signal: rabbit β-globin polyadenylation signal (Gil and Proudfoot, 1987)
   4118..4134    -  protein_bind   lac operator: The lac repressor binds to the lac operator to inhibit transcription in E. coli. This inhibition can be relieved by adding lactose or isopropyl-β-D-thiogalactopyranoside (IPTG). lac repressor encoded by lacI
   4142..4172    -  promoter       lac promoter: promoter for the E. coli lac operon
   4187..4208    -  protein_bind   CAP binding site: CAP binding activates transcription in the presence of cAMP. E. coli catabolite activator protein
   4221..4260    -  CDS            lacI (fragment): lac repressor; lacI; The lac repressor binds to the lac operator to inhibit transcription in E. coli. This inhibition can be relieved by adding lactose or isopropyl-β-D-thiogalactopyranoside (IPTG).
   4267..4289    +  promoter       SV40 promoter (fragment): SV40 enhancer and early promoter
   4313..4448    +  rep_origin     SV40 ori: SV40 origin of replication
   4468..4589    +  polyA_signal   SV40 poly(A) signal: SV40 polyadenylation signal
   4604..4658    -  CDS            lacI (fragment): lac repressor; lacI; The lac repressor binds to the lac operator to inhibit transcription in E. coli. This inhibition can be relieved by adding lactose or isopropyl-β-D-thiogalactopyranoside (IPTG).
   4841..5429    -  rep_origin     ori: high-copy-number ColE1/pMB1/pBR322/pUC origin of replication
   5600..6460    -  CDS            AmpR: β-lactamase; bla; confers resistance to ampicillin, carbenicillin, and related antibiotics
   6461..6565    -  promoter       AmpR promoter: bla
