[The description below was written by a language model from this plasmid's Addgene catalogue record and pLannotate feature annotations shown in this document.]
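Description:
CAG_mCh_p85a_mCh is a mammalian expression plasmid that produces a tandem-mCherry fusion of an SH2 domain from mouse p85α (Pik3r1), the regulatory subunit of PI3-kinase. It is intended as the FRET acceptor component of an IGF1 receptor activity sensor. The catalogue lists the backbone as mCherry_C1, but the annotated sequence looks more like a pCAGGS-type vector. It carries a high-copy ColE1/pUC origin and an ampicillin resistance gene (β-lactamase with its own promoter) for propagation in E. coli, which agrees with the recorded ampicillin selection. No mammalian selection marker is annotated. An SV40 origin, a fragment of the SV40 promoter, an SV40 poly(A) signal and lac promoter/operator remnants are also present as backbone elements.

Expression is driven by the CAG promoter, represented in the feature table by the CMV enhancer and the chimeric chicken β-actin/rabbit β-globin intron, and transcripts end at a rabbit β-globin polyadenylation signal. The open reading frame runs mCherry, a short multiple-cloning-site linker, an SH2-domain segment of about 330 bp, then a second mCherry. The automated annotation labels the central segment as a fragment of human PIK3R3, which probably reflects homology among PI3K regulatory-subunit SH2 domains; the catalogue identifies it as mouse p85α. SH2 domains bind phosphotyrosine motifs, so the fusion would presumably be recruited to the activated, phosphorylated receptor and bring its two acceptor fluorophores close to a donor-tagged IGF1R. The donor construct is not described in this record. The associated publication used the sensor to study insulin-like growth factor signaling in single dendritic spines. The sequence record is labelled a partial NGS result.
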