Addgene plasmid #199630: CAG_mCh_p85a_mCh
Purpose: FRET acceptor for IGF1R sensor
Depositing lab: Ryohei Yasuda. Depositing organization: Max Planck Florida Institute. Publication: Local autocrine plasticity signaling in single dendritic spines by insulin-like growth factors. Tu X, Jain A, Parra Bueno P, Decker H, Liu X, Yasuda R. Sci Adv. 2023 Aug 2;9(31):eadg0666. doi: 10.1126/sciadv.adg0666. Epub 2023 Aug 2. PubMed 37531435.
Backbone
  Vector backbone: mCherry_C1
  Vector type: Mammalian Expression
Growth in bacteria
  Bacterial resistance: Ampicillin, 100 μg/mL
  Growth temperature: 37°C
  Growth strain: DH5alpha
  Copy number: High Copy
Gene/Insert
  Gene/Insert name: p85a-SH2
  Species: M. musculus (mouse)
  Insert size (bp): 339
  Entrez Gene: Pik3r1 (a.k.a. PI3K, p50alpha, p55alpha, p85alpha)
  Promoter: CAG
  Tag / fusion protein: mCherry (N terminal on insert); mCherry (C terminal on backbone)
  Cloning method: Restriction Enzyme; 5′ cloning site unknown (unknown if destroyed); 3′ cloning site unknown (unknown if destroyed)
  Sequencing primers: 5′ Common sequencing primer
Terms and licenses: Academic/Nonprofit Terms; Industry Terms: Not Available to Industry
How to cite: CAG_mCh_p85a_mCh was a gift from Ryohei Yasuda (Addgene plasmid # 199630 ; http://n2t.net/addgene:199630 ; RRID:Addgene_199630)
